>Addgene plasmid #140315 | pDEST40-2XFL-Src-K298M | addgene full sequence | sequence record 291901 | Addgene NGS Result
GACGGATCGGGAGATCTCCCGATCCCCTATGGTGCACTCTCAGTACAATCTGCTCTGATGCCGCATAGTT
AAGCCAGTATCTGCTCCCTGCTTGTGTGTTGGAGGTCGCTGAGTAGTGCGCGAGCAAAATTTAAGCTACA
ACAAGGCAAGGCTTGACCGACAATTGCATGAAGAATCTGCTTAGGGTTAGGCGTTTTGCGCTGCTTCGCG
ATGTACGGGCCAGATATACGCGTTGACATTGATTATTGACTAGTTATTAATAGTAATCAATTACGGGGTC
ATTAGTTCATAGCCCATATATGGAGTTCCGCGTTACATAACTTACGGTAAATGGCCCGCCTGGCTGACCG
CCCAACGACCCCCGCCCATTGACGTCAATAATGACGTATGTTCCCATAGTAACGCCAATAGGGACTTTCC
ATTGACGTCAATGGGTGGAGTATTTACGGTAAACTGCCCACTTGGCAGTACATCAAGTGTATCATATGCC
AAGTACGCCCCCTATTGACGTCAATGACGGTAAATGGCCCGCCTGGCATTATGCCCAGTACATGACCTTA
TGGGACTTTCCTACTTGGCAGTACATCTACGTATTAGTCATCGCTATTACCATGGTGATGCGGTTTTGGC
AGTACATCAATGGGCGTGGATAGCGGTTTGACTCACGGGGATTTCCAAGTCTCCACCCCATTGACGTCAA
TGGGAGTTTGTTTTGGCACCAAAATCAACGGGACTTTCCAAAATGTCGTAACAACTCCGCCCCATTGACG
CAAATGGGCGGTAGGCGTGTACGGTGGGAGGTCTATATAAGCAGAGCTCTCTGGCTAACTAGAGAACCCA
CTGCTTACTGGCTTATCGAAATTAATACGACTCACTATAGGGAGACCCAAGCTGGCTAGTTAAGCTATCA
ACAAGTTTGTACAAAAAAGCAGGCTTCGAAGGAGATAGAACCATGGGTAGCAACAAGAGCAAGCCCAAGG
ATGCCAGCCAGCGGCGCCGCAGCCTGGAGCCCGCCGAGAACGTGCACGGCGCTGGCGGGGGCGCTTTCCC
CGCCTCGCAGACCCCCAGCAAGCCAGCCTCGGCCGACGGCCACCGCGGCCCCAGCGCGGCCTTCGCCCCC
GCGGCCGCCGAGCCCAAGCTGTTCGGAGGCTTCAACTCCTCGGACACCGTCACCTCCCCGCAGAGGGCGG
GCCCGCTGGCCGGTGGAGTGACCACCTTTGTGGCCCTCTATGACTATGAGTCTAGGACGGAGACAGACCT
GTCCTTCAAGAAAGGCGAGCGGCTCCAGATTGTCAACAACACAGAGGGAGACTGGTGGCTGGCCCACTCG
CTCAGCACAGGACAGACAGGCTACATCCCCAGCAACTACGTGGCGCCCTCCGACTCCATCCAGGCTGAGG
AGTGGTATTTTGGCAAGATCACCAGACGGGAGTCAGAGCGGTTACTGCTCAATGCAGAGAACCCGAGAGG
GACCTTCCTCGTGCGAGAAAGTGAGACCACGAAAGGTGCCTACTGCCTCTCAGTGTCTGACTTCGACAAC
GCCAAGGGCCTCAACGTGAAGCACTACAAGATCCGCAAGCTGGACAGCGGCGGCTTCTACATCACCTCCC
GCACCCAGTTCAACAGCCTGCAGCAGCTGGTGGCCTACTACTCCAAACACGCCGATGGCCTGTGCCACCG
CCTCACCACCGTGTGCCCCACGTCCAAGCCGCAGACTCAGGGCCTGGCCAAGGATGCCTGGGAGATCCCT
CGGGAGTCGCTGCGGCTGGAGGTCAAGCTGGGCCAGGGCTGCTTTGGCGAGGTGTGGATGGGGACCTGGA
ACGGTACCACCAGGGTGGCCATCATGACCCTGAAGCCTGGCACGATGTCTCCAGAGGCCTTCCTGCAGGA
GGCCCAGGTCATGAAGAAGCTGAGGCATGAGAAGCTGGTGCAGTTGTATGCTGTGGTTTCAGAGGAGCCC
ATTTACATCGTCACGGAGTACATGAGCAAGGGGAGTTTGCTGGACTTTCTCAAGGGGGAGACAGGCAAGT
ACCTGCGGCTGCCTCAGCTGGTGGACATGGCTGCTCAGATCGCCTCAGGCATGGCGTACGTGGAGCGGAT
GAACTACGTCCACCGGGACCTTCGTGCAGCCAACATCCTGGTGGGAGAGAACCTGGTGTGCAAAGTGGCC
GACTTTGGGCTGGCTCGGCTCATTGAAGACAATGAGTACACGGCGCGGCAAGGTGCCAAATTCCCCATCA
AGTGGACGGCTCCAGAAGCTGCCCTCTATGGCCGCTTCACCATCAAGTCGGACGTGTGGTCCTTCGGGAT
CCTGCTGACTGAGCTCACCACAAAGGGACGGGTGCCCTACCCTGGGATGGTGAACCGCGAGGTGCTGGAC
CAGGTGGAGCGGGGCTACCGGATGCCCTGCCCGCCGGAGTGTCCCGAGTCCCTGCACGACCTCATGTGCC
AGTGCTGGCGGAAGGAGCCTGAGGAGCGGCCCACCTTCGAGTACCTGCAGGCCTTCCTGGAGGACTACTT
CACGTCCACCGAGCCCCAGTACCAGCCCGGGGAGAACCTCGACCCAGCTTTCTTGTACAAAGTGGTTGAT
CTAGAGGATTACAAGGATGACGACGATAAGGGAGATTACAAGGATGACGACGATAAGTGATCTAGAGGGC
CCGCGGTTCGAAGGTAAGCCTATCCCTAACCCTCTCCTCGGTCTCGATTCTACGCGTACCGGTCATCATC
ACCATCACCATTGAGTTTAAACCCGCTGATCAGCCTCGACTGTGCCTTCTAGTTGCCAGCCATCTGTTGT
TTGCCCCTCCCCCGTGCCTTCCTTGACCCTGGAAGGTGCCACTCCCACTGTCCTTTCCTAATAAAATGAG
GAAATTGCATCGCATTGTCTGAGTAGGTGTCATTCTATTCTGGGGGGTGGGGTGGGGCAGGACAGCAAGG
GGGAGGATTGGGAAGACAATAGCAGGCATGCTGGGGATGCGGTGGGCTCTATGGCTTCTGAGGCGGAAAG
AACCAGCTGGGGCTCTAGGGGGTATCCCC
[124 nt withheld, positions 3040-3163]
C
[91 nt withheld, positions 3165-3255]
A
[49 nt withheld, positions 3257-3305]
CCTTTGACGTTGGAGTCCACGTTCTTT
[37 nt withheld, positions 3333-3369]
ACCCTATCTCGGTCTATTCTTTTGATTTATAAGGGATTTTGCCGATTTCGGCCTATTGGTTAAAAAATGA
GCTGATTTAACAAAAATTTAACGCGAATTAATTCTGTGGAATGTGTGTCAGTTAGGGTGTGGAAAGTCCC
CAGGCTCCCCAGCAGGCAGAAGTATGCAAAGCATGCATCTCAATTAGTCAGCAACCAGGTGTGGAAAGTC
CCCAGGCTCCCCAGCAGGCAGAAGTATGCAAAGCATGCATCTCAATTAGTCAGCAACCATAGTCCCGCCC
CTAACTCCGCCCATCCCGCCCCTAACTCCGCCCAGTTCCGCCCATTCTCCGCCCCATGGCTGACTAATTT
TTTTTATTTATGCAGAGGCCGAGGCCGCCTCTGCCTCTGAGCTATTCCAGAAGTAGTGAGGAGGCTTTTT
TGGAGGCCTAGGCTTTTGCAAAAAGCTCCCGGGAGCTTGTATATCCATTTTCGGATCTGATCAAGAGACA
GGATGAGGATCGTTTCGCATGATTGAACAAGATGGATTGCACGCAGGTTCTCCGGCCGCTTGGGTGGAGA
GGCTATTCGGCTATGACTGGGCACAACAGACAATCGGCTGCTCTGATGCCGCCGTGTTCCGGCTGTCAGC
GCAGGGGCGCCCGGTTCTTTTTGTCAAGACCGACCTGTCCGGTGCCCTGAATGAACTGCAGGACGAGGCA
GCGCGGCTATCGTGGCTGGCCACGACGGGCGTTCCTTGCGCAGCTGTGCTCGACGTTGTCACTGAAGCGG
GAAGGGACTGGCTGCTATTGGGCGAAGTGCCGGGGCAGGATCTCCTGTCATCTCACCTTGCTCCTGCCGA
GAAAGTATCCATCATGGCTGATGCAATGCGGCGGCTGCATACGCTTGATCCGGCTACCTGCCCATTCGAC
CACCAAGCGAAACATCGCATCGAGCGAGCACGTACTCGGATGGAAGCCGGTCTTGTCGATCAGGATGATC
TGGACGAAGAGCATCAGGGGCTCGCGCCAGCCGAACTGTTCGCCAGGCTCAAGGCGCGCATGCCCGACGG
CGAGGATCTCGTCGTGACCCATGGCGATGCCTGCTTGCCGAATATCATGGTGGAAAATGGCCGCTTTTCT
GGATTCATCGACTGTGGCCGGCTGGGTGTGGCGGACCGCTATCAGGACATAGCGTTGGCTACCCGTGATA
TTGCTGAAGAGCTTGGCGGCGAATGGGCTGACCGCTTCCTCGTGCTTTACGGTATCGCCGCTCCCGATTC
GCAGCGCATCGCCTTCTATCGCCTTCTTGACGAGTTCTTCTGAGCGGGACTCTGGGGTTCGCGAAATGAC
CGACCAAGCGACGCCCAACCTGCCATCACGAGATTTCGATTCCACCGCCGCCTTCTATGAAAGGTTGGGC
TTCGGAATCGTTTTCCGGGACGCCGGCTGGATGATCCTCCAGCGCGGGGATCTCATGCTGGAGTTCTTCG
CCCACCCCAACTTGTTTATTGCAGCTTATAATGGTTACAAATAAAGCAATAGCATCACAAATTTCACAAA
TAAAGCATTTTTTTCACTGCATTCTAGTTGTGGTTTGTCCAAACTCATCAATGTATCTTATCATGTCTGT
ATACCGTCGACCTCTAGCTAGAGCTTGGCGTAATCATGGTCATAGCTGTTTCCTGTGTGAAATTGTTATC
CGCTCACAATTCCACACAACATACGAGCCGGAAGCATAAAGTGTAAAGCCTGGGGTGCCTAATGAGTGAG
CTAACTCACATTAATTGCGTTGCGCTCACTGCCCGCTTTCCAGTCGGGAAACCTGTCGTGCCAGCTGCAT
TAATGAATCGGCCAACGCGCGGGGAGAGGCGGTTTGCGTATTGGGCGCTCTTCCGCTTCCTCGCTCACTG
ACTCGCTGCGCTCGGTCGTTCGGCTGCGGCGAGCGGTATCAGCTCACTCAAAGGCGGTAATACGGTTATC
CACAGAATCAGGGGATAACGCAGGAAAGAACATGTGAGCAAAAGGCCAGCAAAAGGCCAGGAACCGTAAA
AAGGCCGCGTTGCTGGCGTTTTTCCATAGGCTCCGCCCCCCTGACGAGCATCACAAAAATCGACGCTCAA
GTCAGAGGTGGCGAAACCCGACAGGACTATAAAGATACCAGGCGTTTCCCCCTGGAAGCTCCCTCGTGCG
CTCTCCTGTTCCGACCCTGCCGCTTACCGGATACCTGTCCGCCTTTCTCCCTTCGGGAAGCGTGGCGCTT
TCTCATAGCTCACGCTGTAGGTATCTCAGTTCGGTGTAGGTCGTTCGCTCCAAGCTGGGCTGTGTGCACG
AACCCCCCGTTCAGCCCGACCGCTGCGCCTTATCCGGTAACTATCGTCTTGAGTCCAACCCGGTAAGACA
CGACTTATCGCCACTGGCAGCAGCCACTGGTAACAGGATTAGCAGAGCGAGGTATGTAGGCGGTGCTACA
GAGTTCTTGAAGTGGTGGCCTAACTACGGCTACACTAGAAGAACAGTATTTGGTATCTGCGCTCTGCTGA
AGCCAGTTACCTTCGGAAAAAGAGTTGGTAGCTCTTGATCCGGCAAACAAACCACCGCTGGTAGCGGTGG
TTTTTTTGTTTGCAAGCAGCAGATTACGCGCAGAAAAAAAGGATCTCAAGAAGATCCTTTGATCTTTTCT
ACGGGGTCTGACGCTCAGTGGAACGAAAACTCACGTTAAGGGATTTTGGTCATGAGATTATCAAAAAGGA
TCTTCACCTAGATCCTTTTAAATTAAAAATGAAGTTTTAAATCAATCTAAAGTATATATGAGTAAACTTG
GTCTGACAGTTACCAATGCTTAATCAGTGAGGCACCTATCTCAGCGATCTGTCTATTTCGTTCATCCATA
GTTGCCTGACTCCCCGTCGTGTAGATAACTACGATACGGGAGGGCTTACCATCTGGCCCCAGTGCTGCAA
TGATACCGCGAGACCCACGCTCACCGGCTCCAGATTTATCAGCAATAAACCAGCCAGCCGGAAGGGCCGA
GCGCAGAAGTGGTCCTGCAACTTTATCCGCCTCCATCCAGTCTATTAATTGTTGCCGGGAAGCTAGAGTA
AGTAGTTCGCCAGTTAATAGTTTGCGCAACGTTGTTGCCATTGCTACAGGCATCGTGGTGTCACGCTCGT
CGTTTGGTATGGCTTCATTCAGCTCCGGTTCCCAACGATCAAGGCGAGTTACATGATCCCCCATGTTGTG
CAAAAAAGCGGTTAGCTCCTTCGGTCCTCCGATCGTTGTCAGAAGTAAGTTGGCCGCAGTGTTATCACTC
ATGGTTATGGCAGCACTGCATAATTCTCTTACTGTCATGCCATCCGTAAGATGCTTTTCTGTGACTGGTG
AGTACTCAACCAAGTCATTCTGAGAATAGTGTATGCGGCGACCGAGTTGCTCTTGCCCGGCGTCAATACG
GGATAATACCGCGCCACATAGCAGAACTTTAAAAGTGCTCATCATTGGAAAACGTTCTTCGGGGCGAAAA
CTCTCAAGGATCTTACCGCTGTTGAGATCCAGTTCGATGTAACCCACTCGTGCACCCAACTGATCTTCAG
CATCTTTTACTTTCACCAGCGTTTCTGGGTGAGCAAAAACAGGAAGGCAAAATGCCGCAAAAAAGGGAAT
AAGGGCGACACGGAAATGTTGAATACTCATACTCTTCCTTTTTCAATATTATTGAAGCATTTATCAGGGT
TATTGTCTCATGAGCGGATACATATTTGAATGTATTTAGAAAAATAAACAAATAGGGGTTCCGCGCACAT
TTCCCCGAAAAGTGCCACCTGACGTC
Features (pLannotate 1.2.2; 24 found; start..end, strand, type, name):
     28..80      -  misc_feature   bom (fragment): basis of mobility region from pBR322
    235..614     +  enhancer       CMV enhancer: human cytomegalovirus immediate early enhancer
    615..818     +  promoter       CMV promoter: human cytomegalovirus (CMV) immediate early promoter
    814..847     +  LTR            5' LTR (truncated) (fragment): truncated 5' long terminal repeat (LTR) from HIV-1
    863..881     +  promoter       T7 promoter: promoter for bacteriophage T7 RNA polymerase
    911..935     +  protein_bind   attB1: mutant version of attB; recombination site for the Gateway® BP reaction BP Clonase™
    953..2560    +  CDS            SRC: SRC_HUMAN - Also known as SRC1. Experimental evidence at protein level: Swiss-Prot protein existence level 1. Non-receptor protein tyrosine kinase which is activated following engagement of many different classes of cellular receptors including immune response receptors, integrins and other adhesion receptors, receptor protein tyrosine kinases, G protein-coupled receptors as well as cytokine receptors. Participates in signaling pathways that control a diverse spectrum of biological activities including gene transcription, immune response, cell adhesion, cell cycle progression, apoptosis, migra
   2562..2586    -  protein_bind   attB2: mutant version of attB; recombination site for the Gateway® BP reaction BP Clonase™
   2597..2647    +  CDS            3xFLAG (fragment): three tandem FLAG® epitope tags
   2673..2714    +  CDS            V5 tag: epitope tag from simian virus 5
   2770..2994    +  polyA_signal   bGH poly(A) signal: bovine growth hormone polyadenylation signal
   2998..3019    +  promoter       SV40 promoter (fragment): SV40 enhancer and early promoter
   3040..3468    +  rep_origin     f1 ori (sequence partly withheld): f1 bacteriophage origin of replication; arrow indicates direction of (+) strand synthesis
   3482..3811    +  promoter       SV40 promoter: SV40 enhancer and early promoter
   3878..4669    +  CDS            neo: KKA2_KLEPN - Also known as kan, nptII. Experimental evidence at protein level: Swiss-Prot protein existence level 1. Resistance to kanamycin, neomycin, paromomycin, ribostamycin, butirosin and gentamicin B. From Klebsiella pneumoniae.
   4695..4853    +  CDS            ble (fragment): BLE_KLEPN - Experimental evidence at protein level: Swiss-Prot protein existence level 1. Binding protein with a strong affinity to the bleomycin family of antibiotics. Binds to CL990; an antimitotic-antibiotic compound. From Klebsiella pneumoniae.
   4848..4969    +  polyA_signal   SV40 poly(A) signal: SV40 polyadenylation signal
   5042..5058    -  protein_bind   lac operator: The lac repressor binds to the lac operator to inhibit transcription in E. coli. This inhibition can be relieved by adding lactose or isopropyl-β-D-thiogalactopyranoside (IPTG). lac repressor encoded by lacI
   5066..5096    -  promoter       lac promoter: promoter for the E. coli lac operon
   5111..5132    -  protein_bind   CAP binding site: CAP binding activates transcription in the presence of cAMP. E. coli catabolite activator protein
   5145..5237    -  CDS            lacI (fragment): lac repressor; lacI; The lac repressor binds to the lac operator to inhibit transcription in E. coli. This inhibition can be relieved by adding lactose or isopropyl-β-D-thiogalactopyranoside (IPTG).
   5420..6008    -  rep_origin     ori: high-copy-number ColE1/pMB1/pBR322/pUC origin of replication
   6179..7039    -  CDS            AmpR: β-lactamase; bla; confers resistance to ampicillin, carbenicillin, and related antibiotics
   7040..7144    -  promoter       AmpR promoter: bla
