[The description below was written by a language model from this plasmid's Addgene catalogue record and pLannotate feature annotations shown in this document.]
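Description:
pDEST40-2XFL-Src-K298M is a mammalian expression plasmid built on a modified pcDNA-DEST40 Gateway destination backbone and carrying human SRC with a K298M substitution. In bacteria it is propagated at high copy from a ColE1/pUC-type origin under ampicillin selection (AmpR with its bla promoter). An f1 origin is also present. For selection in mammalian cells, an SV40 early promoter drives a neomycin phosphotransferase cassette terminated by an SV40 poly(A) signal, which allows G418 selection of stable transfectants.

The expression unit uses the CMV immediate-early enhancer and promoter, followed by a T7 promoter. The 1,608 bp SRC coding sequence lies between attB1 and attB2 sites, as expected for an insert introduced by Gateway recombination. Downstream of attB2 the backbone supplies a C-terminal tandem FLAG tag. The annotation software labels this as a partial 3xFLAG match, which fits the 2X Flag listed in the catalogue. A V5 epitope sequence inherited from the parental DEST40 vector is annotated after the FLAG region, but the record does not say whether it is translated as part of the fusion. Transcripts end at the bovine growth hormone polyadenylation signal. Several other short annotations (a truncated HIV-1 LTR fragment, a ble fragment, a lacI fragment and lac promoter/operator elements) appear to be backbone remnants or partial matches rather than functional parts.

The stated purpose is to express Flag-tagged Src-K298M in mammalian cells for structure-function studies. The lysine at this position is generally known as the conserved ATP-binding residue of the kinase domain, so the mutant is commonly treated as kinase-inactive, although the record itself does not describe the mutation's effect.
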