Addgene plasmid #140315: pDEST40-2XFL-Src-K298M
Purpose: Expresses Flag-tagged human Src-K298M in mammalian cells for structure-function studies
Depositing lab: Mark Moasser. Depositing organization: University of California, San Francisco (UCSF). Publication: A Dimerization Function in the Intrinsically Disordered N-Terminal Region of Src. Spassov DS, Ruiz-Saenz A, Piple A, Moasser MM. Cell Rep. 2018 Oct 9;25(2):449-463.e4. doi: 10.1016/j.celrep.2018.09.035. PubMed 30304684.
Backbone
  Vector backbone: modified pcDNA-pDEST40
  Backbone manufacturer: modified from ThermoFisher 12274015
  Backbone size w/o insert (bp): 7100
  Vector type: Mammalian Expression
  Selectable markers: Neomycin (select with G418)
Growth in bacteria
  Bacterial resistance: Ampicillin, 100 μg/mL
  Growth temperature: 37°C
  Growth strain: DH5alpha
  Copy number: High Copy
Gene/Insert
  Gene/Insert name: Src mutant (alt name: K298M)
  Species: H. sapiens (human)
  Insert size (bp): 1608
  Mutation: K298M
  Entrez Gene: SRC (a.k.a. ASV, SRC1, THC6, c-SRC, p60-Src)
  Promoter: CMV
  Tag / fusion protein: 2X Flag (C terminal on backbone)
  Cloning method: Gateway Cloning
Terms and licenses: Academic/Nonprofit Terms; Industry Terms: Not Available to Industry
How to cite: pDEST40-2XFL-Src-K298M was a gift from Mark Moasser (Addgene plasmid # 140315 ; http://n2t.net/addgene:140315 ; RRID:Addgene_140315)
