>Addgene plasmid #140315 | pDEST40-2XFL-Src-K298M | depositor partial sequence | sequence record 272243 | insert
ATGGGTAGCAACAAGAGCAAGCCCAAGGATGCCAGCCAGCGGCGCCGCAGCCTGGAGCCCGCCGAGAACG
TGCACGGCGCTGGCGGGGGCGCTTTCCCCGCCTCGCAGACCCCCAGCAAGCCAGCCTCGGCCGACGGCCA
CCGCGGCCCCAGCGCGGCCTTCGCCCCCGCGGCCGCCGAGCCCAAGCTGTTCGGAGGCTTCAACTCCTCG
GACACCGTCACCTCCCCGCAGAGGGCGGGCCCGCTGGCCGGTGGAGTGACCACCTTTGTGGCCCTCTATG
ACTATGAGTCTAGGACGGAGACAGACCTGTCCTTCAAGAAAGGCGAGCGGCTCCAGATTGTCAACAACAC
AGAGGGAGACTGGTGGCTGGCCCACTCGCTCAGCACAGGACAGACAGGCTACATCCCCAGCAACTACGTG
GCGCCCTCCGACTCCATCCAGGCTGAGGAGTGGTATTTTGGCAAGATCACCAGACGGGAGTCAGAGCGGT
TACTGCTCAATGCAGAGAACCCGAGAGGGACCTTCCTCGTGCGAGAAAGTGAGACCACGAAAGGTGCCTA
CTGCCTCTCAGTGTCTGACTTCGACAACGCCAAGGGCCTCAACGTGAAGCACTACAAGATCCGCAAGCTG
GACAGCGGCGGCTTCTACATCACCTCCCGCACCCAGTTCAACAGCCTGCAGCAGCTGGTGGCCTACTACT
CCAAACACGCCGATGGCCTGTGCCACCGCCTCACCACCGTGTGCCCCACGTCCAAGCCGCAGACTCAGGG
CCTGGCCAAGGATGCCTGGGAGATCCCTCGGGAGTCGCTGCGGCTGGAGGTCAAGCTGGGCCAGGGCTGC
TTTGGCGAGGTGTGGATGGGGACCTGGAACGGTACCACCAGGGTGGCCATCATGACCCTGAAGCCTGGCA
CGATGTCTCCAGAGGCCTTCCTGCAGGAGGCCCAGGTCATGAAGAAGCTGAGGCATGAGAAGCTGGTGCA
GTTGTATGCTGTGGTTTCAGAGGAGCCCATTTACATCGTCACGGAGTACATGAGCAAGGGGAGTTTGCTG
GACTTTCTCAAGGGGGAGACAGGCAAGTACCTGCGGCTGCCTCAGCTGGTGGACATGGCTGCTCAGATCG
CCTCAGGCATGGCGTACGTGGAGCGGATGAACTACGTCCACCGGGACCTTCGTGCAGCCAACATCCTGGT
GGGAGAGAACCTGGTGTGCAAAGTGGCCGACTTTGGGCTGGCTCGGCTCATTGAAGACAATGAGTACACG
GCGCGGCAAGGTGCCAAATTCCCCATCAAGTGGACGGCTCCAGAAGCTGCCCTCTATGGCCGCTTCACCA
TCAAGTCGGACGTGTGGTCCTTCGGGATCCTGCTGACTGAGCTCACCACAAAGGGACGGGTGCCCTACCC
TGGGATGGTGAACCGCGAGGTGCTGGACCAGGTGGAGCGGGGCTACCGGATGCCCTGCCCGCCGGAGTGT
CCCGAGTCCCTGCACGACCTCATGTGCCAGTGCTGGCGGAAGGAGCCTGAGGAGCGGCCCACCTTCGAGT
ACCTGCAGGCCTTCCTGGAGGACTACTTCACGTCCACCGAGCCCCAGTACCAGCCCGGGGAGAACCTC
